Addgene plasmid #225613: pEND-226_Cacnes_mCitrine
Purpose: Replicative vector for green fluorescent reporter protein mCitrine strong constitutive recombinant expression in C. acnes. pBRESP36A with P(BBa_J23119)+RBS_1+mCitrine
Depositing lab: Marc Güell. Depositing organization: Universitat Pompeu Fabra. Publication: Synthetically programmed antioxidant delivery by a domesticated skin commensal. Nevot G, Santos-Moreno J, Campama-Sanz N, Toloza L, Parra-Cid C, Jansen PAM, Barbier I, Ledesma-Amaro R, van den Bogaard EH, Guell M. Cell Syst. 2025 Feb 19;16(2):101169. doi: 10.1016/j.cels.2025.101169. Epub 2025 Feb 6. PubMed 39919749.
Backbone
  Vector backbone: pBRESP36A
  Vector type: Bacterial Expression, Synthetic Biology
  Selectable markers: Erythromycin
Growth in bacteria
  Bacterial resistance: Ampicillin, 100 μg/mL
  Growth temperature: 37°C
  Growth strain: DH5alpha
  Copy number: Unknown
Gene/Insert
  Gene/Insert name: mCitrine
  Species: Synthetic
  Mutation: Codon optimized for Cutibacterium acnes
  Tag / fusion protein: 6xHis (C terminal on insert)
  Cloning method: Gibson Cloning
Terms and licenses: Academic/Nonprofit Terms; Industry Terms: Not Available to Industry
How to cite: pEND-226_Cacnes_mCitrine was a gift from Marc Güell (Addgene plasmid # 225613 ; http://n2t.net/addgene:225613 ; RRID:Addgene_225613)
