[The description below was written by a language model from this plasmid's Addgene catalogue record and pLannotate feature annotations shown in this document.]
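Description:
pEND-226_Cacnes_mCitrine is a 9.1 kb E. coli–Cutibacterium acnes shuttle plasmid built on the pBRESP36A backbone and intended as a replicative vector for strong constitutive expression of the fluorescent protein mCitrine in C. acnes. The E. coli portion is pBR322-like: a ColE1/pMB1-type origin accompanied by the rop gene (which holds copy number down) and the bom mobility region, with β-lactamase under its native promoter giving ampicillin selection during cloning and propagation. Selection in C. acnes relies on erythromycin resistance from ermE, the Saccharopolyspora erythraea 23S rRNA methyltransferase that reduces ribosome affinity for macrolide, lincosamide and streptogramin B antibiotics. In this plasmid ermE is flanked by two Tn5 mosaic ends, probably a remnant of how the cassette was originally introduced. Roughly the first 3.7 kb of the sequence carries no automated annotation. The functions that allow replication in C. acnes presumably lie there, but the record does not identify them.

The payload, assembled by Gibson cloning, consists of the synthetic constitutive promoter BBa_J23119, a ribosome binding site designated RBS_1, and an mCitrine coding sequence codon-optimised for C. acnes with a C-terminal 6xHis tag. The annotation tool labels this open reading frame as "10B", an Aequorea victoria-derived fluorescent protein, which fits mCitrine being a GFP-family variant. The RBS and His tag are listed only in the catalogue fields and are not annotated separately. The plasmid serves as a fluorescent reporter and expression benchmark for synthetic biology in this skin commensal, for example to visualise transformed cells or to gauge the strength of the promoter and RBS combination, and the His tag allows detection or purification of the protein.
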