Features (pLannotate 1.2.2; 11 found; start..end, strand, type, name):
   3723..4103    -  CDS            YPB1_ECOLX: Protein predicted: Swiss-Prot protein existence level 4. From Escherichia coli.
   4120..4311    +  CDS            rop: Rop protein, which maintains plasmids at low copy number; rop
   4413..4553    +  misc_feature   bom: basis of mobility region from pBR322
   4739..5327    -  rep_origin     ori: high-copy-number ColE1/pMB1/pBR322/pUC origin of replication
   5498..6358    -  CDS            AmpR: β-lactamase; bla; confers resistance to ampicillin, carbenicillin, and related antibiotics
   6359..6463    -  promoter       AmpR promoter: bla
   6614..6632    +  misc_feature   Tn5 ME: hyperactive mosaic end for Tn5 transposase recognition (Reznikoff et al., 2004)
   6642..7784    -  CDS            ermE: ERME_SACEN - Experimental evidence at protein level: Swiss-Prot protein existence level 1. This protein produces a dimethylation of the adenine residue at position 2085 in 23S rRNA, resulting in reduced affinity between ribosomes and macrolide-lincosamide-streptogramin B antibiotics. From Saccharopolyspora erythraea (strain ATCC 11635 / DSM 40517 / JCM 4748 / NBRC 13426 / NCIMB 8594 / NRRL 2338).
   8000..8018    -  misc_feature   Tn5 ME: hyperactive mosaic end for Tn5 transposase recognition (Reznikoff et al., 2004)
   8271..8305    +  promoter       J23119 promoter: bacterial promoter (Registry of Standard Biological Parts BBa J23119)
   8395..9108    +  CDS            10B: 10B is a fluorescent protein published in 1996, derived from Aequorea victoria.
>Addgene plasmid #225613 | pEND-226_Cacnes_mCitrine | addgene full sequence | sequence record 451363 | Addgene NGS Result
CTCGAGCAATAAACAGTTGATAGGGCTTCTCCGTTACCATGGTTCAGCCAAAAAACTTAAGACCGCCGGT
CTTGTCCACTACCTTGCAGTAATGCGGTGGACAGGATCGGCGGTTTTCTTTTCTCTTCTCAAGCTAGCGA
AATCCCTGAAACTGAGACTGTAGAAAATAAGCTTCCGAAACTGAACCTGTTATTTTACGCTACGGACGCC
CGGTCATGACGCTGAGTTAGTGGCGCAGCTGCGCTCTGAGAACGAGTTTTTACGGCGTCAGGTCGAGCAG
CAGGCGCGCACGATCGAACGGCAGGCTGAGGCACACGCGGTGGTCTCAGCGCAGCTCACACGGGTTGGCC
AGCTTGAGGCCGGCGACGCAGCAGCACCGACACTGGCACCCGTTGAAAGGCCGGCTCCGCGACGGCGGTG
GTGGCAGCGTCGGTAGCGGTCAGGATCGCTCTGGCGTGACGAGTGTGTCTGGCAGTGCGAACAGTTGCTC
GACCAGTGGCAGCAGAAGCGAGATCGCTGCGTGGTGCTGTTCCTCGGTCAGTTCGTCGAGGACTGGCGGG
TCTTGCTGCGTCCAGCCGATCGCCTCGGCGGCCAAGGTCAGTTCCAAGCTGTGCCAACGCACACGCCCCT
CGGCTGACAGCTGAGTCTCGAACTGTGCAACTGGACCGGCCGGAAGATGCACGTTGCCGAGGTCGTGAGT
GGCCAAGCGCACGTCAAAGAGTGCTGCTTCGTAGCCGCGCAGAAATGGCAGTGCTCGGTCGATTCGGATC
GGCCTGCCCAGGTACATTCCGGGCCGCTTGATGAACGCCTCCGCGTAGAAGCGCACCGTTCTCGGCCCGG
CCTCGTGATCTGTCACTGTGCACGCTCCTCTCGATGGTTCTCGACGCTACCGGAGACCACCGACGTTCAT
GCCCAGCGCAGCGACCTGAAAGGACCAAGCCGAGTTAGCCGTGCTAACCGTATAGCTTGCTCCGTCGCCT
CTGAGGGCAACCACCTGCGCAGCAGGTGGGCGGCAGCCCGCGCGCAAGCGCCTACCGGGTTTGGGCACAG
CCCATAAATCAACGCCTCCGGTGTTGAAGCGATCGTGTGTCACGATTGCTATGCTTGCTACCCCTTCAGG
GTTTTCGTATACACAAATCAAGTTTTTTCGTATACGCTAATGCCATGAGTGAGCATCTACTGCACGGCAA
GCCCGTCACCAACGAGCAGATTCAGGCATGGGCAGACGAGGCCGAGGCCGGATACGACCTGCCCAAACTC
CCCAAGCCACGGCGCGGACGCCCGCCCGTAGGAGACGGTCCGGGCACCGTCGTACCCGTGCGTCTCGACG
CGGCCACCGTTGCCGCTCTCACAGAACGAGCAACAGCCGAGGGCATCACGAACCGTTCAGACGCGATCCG
AGCCGCAGTCCACGAGTGGACACGGGTTGCCTGACCTCCACGACTCAGCACGCAAGCACTACCAACGAGA
CCGGCTCGACGACACGGCCGTGCTCTACGCGGCCACCCACGTTCTCAACTCCCGGCCACTCGACGACGAA
GACGACCCGCGCCGCTGGCTCATGATCGGAACCGACCCAGCAGGCCGCCTACTCGAACTCGTCGCACTGA
TCTACGACGACGGCTACGAACTGATCATCCACGCAATGAAAGCCCGCACCCAATACCTCGACCAGCTCTA
ACCAAGAAAGGAACCTGATGAGCGACCAGCTAGACAGCGACCGCAACTACGACCCGATGATCTTCGACGT
GATGCGCGAGACCGCGAACCGCGTCGTCGCCACGTACGTTGCATGGGAAGATGAAGCCGCTGATCCCCGC
GAGGCTGCGCACTGGCAGGCCGAGCGATTCCGCACCCGGCACGAGGTGCGCGCCGTCGACCCTGACAGCC
GGCGAGCAGTTCAGGCGAAGATCGCACAGCTGCGCGAGGAACTAGCCGCAATGCCCGAACACGCCCCAGC
CATCCCTTGGAGCAGGTGGCAGCGTCAGGGGAGTCGGGGGATGTTTGGCAGGGGATGTGGAAAGAGAGTT
CGCTTTGCTCACATGGCTCAACCGGGTAACTAACTGATATGGGGTCTTCGTCGCCCACTTTGAACACGCC
GAGGAATGGACCACGCTGAACGTGACTCGCATGCTTCACTGCATGTATGGATTCGTTCGAGACGTTGTTC
CCTGAGAGCTGGCTGCCACGCAAGCCGCTGGCGTCAGCCGAGAAGTCTGGGGCGTACCGGCACGTGACTC
GGCAGAGGGCGCTGGAGCTGCCTTACATCGAAGCGAACCCGTTGGTCATGCAGTCCTTGGTCATCACCGA
TCGAGATGCTTCGGATGCTGACTGGGCCGCAGACCTCGCTGGGCTGCCTTCACCGTCCTACGTGTCCATG
AACCGTGTCACGACCACCGGACACATCGTCTATGCCTTGAAGAACCCTGTGTGTCTGACCGATGCCGCGC
GGCGACGGCCTATCAACCTGCTCGCCCGCGTCGAGCAGGGCCTATGCGACGTTCTCGGCGGCGATGCATC
CTACGGGCACCGGATCACAAAGAACCCGCTCAGCACCGCCCATGCGACCCTCTGGGGCCCCGCAGACGCG
CTCTACGAGCTGCGCGCCCTCGCACACACCCTCGACGAGATCCACGCACTGCCGGAGGCAGGGAACCCGC
GTCGCAACGTCACCCGATCAACGGTCGGCCGCAACGTCACCCTGTTCGACACCACCCGCATGTGGGCATA
CCGGGCCGTCCGGCACTCCTGGGGCGGCCCGGTCGCCGAATGGGAGCACACCGTATTCGAGCACATCCAC
CTACTGAACGAGACGATCATCGCCGACGAATTCGCCACAGGCCCCCTCGGCTTGAACGAACTTAAGCACT
TATCTCGATCCATTTCCCGATGGGTCTGGCGCAACTTCACCCCCGAAACCTTCCGCGCACGCCAGAAAGC
GATCAGCCTCCGTGGAGCATCCAAAGGCGGCAAAGAAGGCGGCCACAAAGGCGGCATTGCCAGTGGCGCA
TCACGGCGCGCCCATACCCGTCAACAGTTCTTGGAGGGTCTCTCATGACCACACGTGAACGTCTCCCCCG
CAACGGCTACAGCATCGCCGCTGCTGCGAAAAAGCTCGGTGTCTCCGAGTCCACCGTCAAGCGGTGGACT
TCCGAGCCACGCGAGGAGTTCGTGGCCCGCGTTGCCGCACGCCACGCGCGGATTCGTGAGCTGCGCTCGG
AGGGTCAGAGCATGCGTGCGATTGCTGCCGAGGTCGGGGTTTCCGTGGGCACCGTGCACTACGCGCTGAA
CAAGAATCGAACTGACGCATGACCGTAACGCCGCACGATGAGCATTTTCTTGATCGTGCACCGCTTGGCA
CTACGTTCGCGTGCGGTTGCACAGTGCGCGCCACGTTCTTATCCTGCGGCCATTGTGGCTACAGCCAATG
GGGGGCATCAGCAACGGACGTTGAACCCGGTGGGCAAGTGTTACTCAGGGGGACATGCCCAGTCTGCGGC
GCTCGGATTGACGGTATGGCAGTCGTGCATGCGGCCCCACCGTCAAACTCATTCAGGTATCAGTGAGAAC
CCTCATGGCACCCCCTCGTGACACGTTCTCGTTGCGATCAGCTGCGGCCAAGCTTGATCTTCGGGCAGCG
TTGGGTCCTGGCCACGGGTGCGCATGATCGTGCTCCTGTCGTTGAGGACCCGGCTAGGCTGGCGGGGTTG
CCTTACTGGTTAGCAGAATGAATCACCGATACGCGAGCGAACGTGAAGCGACTGCTGCTGCAAAACGTCT
GCGACCTGAGCAACAACATGAATGGTCTTCGGTTTCCGTGTTTCGTAAAGTCTGGAAACGCGGAAGTCAG
CGCCCTGCACCATTATGTTCCGGATCTGCATCGCAGGATGCTGCTGGCTACCCTGTGGAACACCTACATC
TGTATTAACGAAGCGCTGGCATTGACCCTGAGTGATTTTTCTCTGGTCCCGCCGCATCCATACCGCCAGT
TGTTTACCCTCACAACGTTCCAGTAACCGGGCATGTTCATCATCAGTAACCCGTATCGTGAGCATCCTCT
CTCGTTTCATCGGTATCATTACCCCCATGAACAGAAATCCCCCTTACACGGAGGCATCAGTGACCAAACA
GGAAAAAACCGCCCTTAACATGGCCCGCTTTATCAGAAGCCAGACATTAACGCTTCTGGAGAAACTCAAC
GAGCTGGACGCGGATGAACAGGCAGACATCTGTGAATCGCTTCACGACCACGCTGATGAGCTTTACCGCA
GCTGCCTCGCGCGTTTCGGTGATGACGGTGAAAACCTCTGACACATGCAGCTCCCGGAGACGGTCACAGC
TTGTCTGTAAGCGGATGCCGGGAGCAGACAAGCCCGTCAGGGCGCGTCAGCGGGTGTTGGCGGGTGTCGG
GGCGCAGCCATGACCCAGTCACGTAGCGATAGCGGAGTGTATACTGGCTTAACTATGCGGCATCAGAGCA
GATTGTACTGAGAGTGCACCATATGCGGTGTGAAATACCGCACAGATGCGTAAGGAGAAAATACCGCATC
AGGCGCTCTTCCGCTTCCTCGCTCACTGACTCGCTGCGCTCGGTCGTTCGGCTGCGGCGAGCGGTATCAG
CTCACTCAAAGGCGGTAATACGGTTATCCACAGAATCAGGGGATAACGCAGGAAAGAACATGTGAGCAAA
AGGCCAGCAAAAGGCCAGGAACCGTAAAAAGGCCGCGTTGCTGGCGTTTTTCCATAGGCTCCGCCCCCCT
GACGAGCATCACAAAAATCGACGCTCAAGTCAGAGGTGGCGAAACCCGACAGGACTATAAAGATACCAGG
CGTTTCCCCCTGGAAGCTCCCTCGTGCGCTCTCCTGTTCCGACCCTGCCGCTTACCGGATACCTGTCCGC
CTTTCTCCCTTCGGGAAGCGTGGCGCTTTCTCATAGCTCACGCTGTAGGTATCTCAGTTCGGTGTAGGTC
GTTCGCTCCAAGCTGGGCTGTGTGCACGAACCCCCCGTTCAGCCCGACCGCTGCGCCTTATCCGGTAACT
ATCGTCTTGAGTCCAACCCGGTAAGACACGACTTATCGCCACTGGCAGCAGCCACTGGTAACAGGATTAG
CAGAGCGAGGTATGTAGGCGGTGCTACAGAGTTCTTGAAGTGGTGGCCTAACTACGGCTACACTAGAAGG
ACAGTATTTGGTATCTGCGCTCTGCTGAAGCCAGTTACCTTCGGAAAAAGAGTTGGTAGCTCTTGATCCG
GCAAACAAACCACCGCTGGTAGCGGTGGTTTTTTTGTTTGCAAGCAGCAGATTACGCGCAGAAAAAAAGG
ATCTCAAGAAGATCCTTTGATCTTTTCTACGGGGTCTGACGCTCAGTGGAACGAAAACTCACGTTAAGGG
ATTTTGGTCATGAGATTATCAAAAAGGATCTTCACCTAGATCCTTTTAAATTAAAAATGAAGTTTTAAAT
CAATCTAAAGTATATATGAGTAAACTTGGTCTGACAGTTACCAATGCTTAATCAGTGAGGCACCTATCTC
AGCGATCTGTCTATTTCGTTCATCCATAGTTGCCTGACTCCCCGTCGTGTAGATAACTACGATACGGGAG
GGCTTACCATCTGGCCCCAGTGCTGCAATGATACCGCGAGACCCACGCTCACCGGCTCCAGATTTATCAG
CAATAAACCAGCCAGCCGGAAGGGCCGAGCGCAGAAGTGGTCCTGCAACTTTATCCGCCTCCATCCAGTC
TATTAATTGTTGCCGGGAAGCTAGAGTAAGTAGTTCGCCAGTTAATAGTTTGCGCAACGTTGTTGCCATT
GCTGCAGGCATCGTGGTGTCACGCTCGTCGTTTGGTATGGCTTCATTCAGCTCCGGTTCCCAACGATCAA
GGCGAGTTACATGATCCCCCATGTTGTGCAAAAAAGCGGTTAGCTCCTTCGGTCCTCCGATCGTTGTCAG
AAGTAAGTTGGCCGCAGTGTTATCACTCATGGTTATGGCAGCACTGCATAATTCTCTTACTGTCATGCCA
TCCGTAAGATGCTTTTCTGTGACTGGTGAGTACTCAACCAAGTCATTCTGAGAATAGTGTATGCGGCGAC
CGAGTTGCTCTTGCCCGGCGTCAACACGGGATAATACCGCGCCACATAGCAGAACTTTAAAAGTGCTCAT
CATTGGAAAACGTTCTTCGGGGCGAAAACTCTCAAGGATCTTACCGCTGTTGAGATCCAGTTCGATGTAA
CCCACTCGTGCACCCAACTGATCTTCAGCATCTTTTACTTTCACCAGCGTTTCTGGGTGAGCAAAAACAG
GAAGGCAAAATGCCGCAAAAAAGGGAATAAGGGCGACACGGAAATGTTGAATACTCATACTCTTCCTTTT
TCAATATTATTGAAGCATTTATCAGGGTTATTGTCTCATGAGCGGATACATATTTGAATGTATTTAGAAA
AATAAACAAATAGGGGTTCCGCGCACATTTCCCCGAAAAGTGCCACCTGACGTCTAAGAAACCATTATTA
TCATGACATTAACCTATAAAAATAGGCGTATCACGAGGCCCTTTCGTCTTCAAGAATTCAAGCTTGTCGA
CGTTAACCTGCAGGCATGCGGATCCGGTACCAGCTGTCTCTTATACACATCTCTGCAGTTAACGCTGACC
CGGACCACCACGACGACCCGGACGACCACCGGTACGACCACCACCAGACGGACCGCGGCGACCACCCTGG
TCACCCTGTTCACGTTCACCGGTACGACCGTCGTCACGGTTACGACCAGAAGAACGACGGTCACCGTGAC
CAGACGCTTGCCGGTCTCTGCGATCTTGGCCCCCGGTACGTCTGTCACCACGGTCCTGACCACCGGTACG
ACGGTCGCCCCTATCCTGTCCACCCGTCCTACGACCACGCTGCGGCTGACCACCACGCGGTTCGTTTTTC
TGGTCCAGACGTTCGAACAGACGCAGCCACTGTTCCGGACGAACGTAAGCAACAACAGCACCACCACCAA
CACCAGCGTGGTCCAGAGCAGCTTCAACACGACGACGCGGGTATTTACGCAGCAGAGAAGCCTGGATGTT
ACCACCAACACCGGTGAAGCACAGTTCAACCATAGATTCGTAACGTTCCAGAGCAGCACCTTCCAGCAGC
GGTTCAGCACGACGACGCAGACGCATGATAGCAGAGTCAACTTTCGGAACCGGTTTGAACAGACGACGAT
CGACTTTTTCAACGAATTCCCATTCGAACAGCGGCCAGGTCATAACGGTCAGACGAGACCAACGACCGTA
GTCACCGGTACGTTTACGAGCGAATTCCAGCTGGGTAACCATGGTAGCGGTTTCGATGGTCGGAGCTTCC
AGGCACCAGTCAACGATAGCAGAGGTGATACCGTACGGGATAGCACCAACGAAAGCGAACGGTTCCGGCG
GCGGTTCAGCGGTCAGGAAGTCAGCGTTAACAACTTCGATGTTCGGGTGACCAGACAGTTTTTCACGCAG
AGATTTAGCCAGACGCGGGTCGATTTCGTAAGAGGTAACCTGACGAGCACGGTCAGCCAGTTCACGGGTC
AGCAGACCTTCACCCGGACCAGCTTCCAGAACCGGCAGGTCCGGACGCAGTTCAGCGGTTTCAGCGATAC
GAGCGATGGTTTTACGGTCACGCAGGAAGTTCTGGCCGAATTGGCGGCGGTTACGGTCACGCTCGGTACG
GCCGAGGACGGGGCGATTCTGGTTGGGGTGCTGGCGGTCTTGGTTGCGGCGGCGGGGGCGGGGCTGTTCA
TCGGAGGAGGACATGACGATCTCCCGATGTGTCGTACGTATGGGAATTGACGAAAATCATATAGATTTTC
AGTTGAAGTGTAGCACTGCATAGTGTCATCGAAGTGTCGGCGGCAACGGTATGCCCGGTAGGGGGTGGGT
CTGCCTTTCGGTTTCGTGAACCTGATGCGGCGACGCGCATGTAGCCGATAACCCCTAGACTCGCCCGTGC
AGATCGTCGGTGTGGATCCAGATGTGTATAAGAGACAGCTGGTACCGGCCGCTGCTGTGCGTGCGGGCGT
GAGCGTTTCTACGCTGCGGCGCAGGAAATCAGAGCTTGAGGCTGCCGGAGCGACGGTAGACCCGTCCGGT
TGGGTGGTGCCACTGCGTGCACTCAAGGTCGTTTTTGGGGTGTCAGATGAGACCTCGAATGCGAATACCA
GTAAATCCTGACCTGTGAGTTGTGAATTCATAGGATAGATTCTGGAAACTTTACCGTCCGAGCTCCAGCC
TGCGGTCCGGTTGACAGCTAGCTCAGTCCTAGGTATAATGCTAGCTCGCTGGGACGCCCGGTAGTGCTTA
TCAGACCCAATACTGTTGAACAGCCTGCGGTCCGGTCCACTTATAAATATAGAGGAGGTTTGATATGTCT
AAAGGTGAAGAATTATTCACTGGTGTTGTCCCAATTTTGGTTGAATTAGATGGTGATGTTAATGGTCACA
AATTTTCTGTCTCCGGTGAAGGTGAAGGTGATGCTACTTACGGTAAATTGACCTTAAAATTTATTTGTAC
TACTGGTAAATTGCCAGTTCCGTGGCCAACCTTAGTCACTACTTTAGGTTATGGTTTGATGTGTTTTGCT
AGATACCCAGATCATATGAAACAACATGACTTTTTCAAGTCTGCCATGCCAGAAGGTTATGTTCAAGAAA
GAACTATTTTTTTCAAAGATGACGGTAACTACAAGACCAGAGCTGAAGTCAAGTTTGAAGGTGATACCTT
AGTTAATAGAATCGAATTAAAAGGTATTGATTTTAAAGAAGATGGTAACATTTTAGGTCACAAATTGGAA
TACAACTATAACTCTCACAATGTTTACATCATGGCTGACAAACAAAAGAATGGTATCAAAGTTAACTTCA
AAATTAGACACAACATTGAAGATGGTTCTGTTCAATTAGCTGACCATTATCAACAAAATACTCCAATTGG
TGATGGTCCAGTCTTGTTACCAGACAACCATTACTTATCCTATCAATCTAAATTATCCAAAGATCCAAAC
GAAAAGAGAGACCACATGGTCTTGTTAGAATTTGTTACTGCTGCTGGTATTACCCACGGTATGGATGAAT
TGTACAAACATCATCACCATCACCACTGATAATCGCTGGGACGCCCG
